Addgene plasmid #122545: pBT3038
Purpose: Expression of a C. elegan codon optimized florescent protein (CemOrange2) fused to a lysosomal related organelle localized gene (glo-1) under the intestinal specific promoter nhx-2
Depositing lab: Gary Silverman. Depositing organization: Washington University in Saint Louis. Publication: CemOrange2 fusions facilitate multifluorophore subcellular imaging in C. elegans. Thomas BJ, Wight IE, Chou WYY, Moreno M, Dawson Z, Homayouni A, Huang H, Kim H, Jia H, Buland JR, Wambach JA, Cole FS, Pak SC, Silverman GA, Luke CJ. PLoS One. 2019 Mar 26;14(3):e0214257. doi: 10.1371/journal.pone.0214257. eCollection 2019. PubMed 30913273.
Backbone
  Vector backbone: pPD49.26
  Vector type: Bacterial Expression
Growth in bacteria
  Bacterial resistance: Ampicillin, 100 μg/mL
  Growth temperature: 37°C
  Growth strain: DH5alpha
  Copy number: High Copy
Gene/Insert
  Gene/Insert name: Pnhx-2_glo-1::CemOrange2
  Species: C. elegans (nematode), Synthetic
  Entrez Gene: glo-1 (a.k.a. CELE_R07B1.12)
  Promoter: Pnhx-2
  Cloning method: Gibson Cloning
Terms and licenses: Academic/Nonprofit Terms; Industry Terms: Not Available to Industry
How to cite: pBT3038 was a gift from Gary Silverman (Addgene plasmid # 122545 ; http://n2t.net/addgene:122545 ; RRID:Addgene_122545)
