[The description below was written by a language model from this plasmid's Addgene catalogue record and pLannotate feature annotations shown in this document.]
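Description:
pBT3038 is a C. elegans transgene plasmid built by Gibson assembly in the pPD49.26 backbone, a standard worm expression vector. The catalogue lists it as a bacterial expression vector, but the bacterial elements serve only for propagation. It replicates in E. coli from a high-copy ColE1/pUC-type origin and is selected with ampicillin through the bla (AmpR) gene and its promoter. The annotated remnants of rop, bom, lacI and the lac promoter/operator region are backbone leftovers with no stated role in the design.

The payload is Pnhx-2_glo-1::CemOrange2. The intestine-specific nhx-2 promoter drives glo-1, a Rab-family GTPase gene associated with lysosome-related organelles (gut granules). It is fused to CemOrange2, a C. elegans codon-optimized version of the orange fluorescent protein mOrange2. The sequenced record is about 15.2 kb. Automated annotation finds short fragments matching mouse Rab38, which probably correspond to glo-1 exons separated by introns, suggesting that genomic rather than cDNA sequence was used. It also finds a complete mOrange2 coding sequence several kilobases downstream. Between them lies an antisense match to a predicted C. elegans protein (YRN9), and a small aex-5 fragment lies after the fluorophore. These are most likely neighbouring genomic sequence or homology hits, and the record does not explain them. The nhx-2 promoter and any 3' UTR are not annotated, so their positions, and how the annotated glo-1 matches connect to the fluorophore, cannot be confirmed from the feature table.

The construct is meant to label lysosome-related organelles in the worm intestine with an orange marker. This allows multicolour subcellular imaging alongside fluorophores in other spectral channels.
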