Features (pLannotate 1.2.2; 17 found; start..end, strand, type, name):
   1736..1834    +  CDS            Rab38 (fragment): RAB38_MOUSE - Experimental evidence at protein level: Swiss-Prot protein existence level 1. Plays a role in the maturation of phagosomes that engulf pathogens, such as S.aureus and Mycobacterium (By similarity). May be involved in melanosomal transport and docking. Involved in the proper sorting of TYRP1. Involved in peripheral melanosomal distribution of TYRP1 in melanocytes; the function, which probably is implicating vesicle-trafficking, includes cooperation with ANKRD27 and VAMP7 (PubMed:21187289). Plays an important role in the control of melanin production and melanosome biogenesis (By s
   2323..2460    +  CDS            Rab38 (fragment): RAB38_MOUSE - Experimental evidence at protein level: Swiss-Prot protein existence level 1. Plays a role in the maturation of phagosomes that engulf pathogens, such as S.aureus and Mycobacterium (By similarity). May be involved in melanosomal transport and docking. Involved in the proper sorting of TYRP1. Involved in peripheral melanosomal distribution of TYRP1 in melanocytes; the function, which probably is implicating vesicle-trafficking, includes cooperation with ANKRD27 and VAMP7 (PubMed:21187289). Plays an important role in the control of melanin production and melanosome biogenesis (By s
   2863..2994    -  CDS            YRN9_CAEEL (fragment): Protein predicted: Swiss-Prot protein existence level 4. From Caenorhabditis elegans.
   3380..5911    -  CDS            YRN9_CAEEL: Protein predicted: Swiss-Prot protein existence level 4. From Caenorhabditis elegans.
   6094..6351    -  CDS            YRN9_CAEEL (fragment): Protein predicted: Swiss-Prot protein existence level 4. From Caenorhabditis elegans.
  10356..10378   -  terminator     PGK1 terminator (fragment): S. cerevisae PGK1; transcription terminator for 3-phosphoglycerate kinase gene
  11027..11887   +  CDS            mOrange2: mOrange2 is a basic (constitutively fluorescent) orange fluorescent protein published in 2008, derived from Discosoma sp.. It has high acid sensitivity.
  12434..12586   +  CDS            aex-5 (fragment): AEX5_CAEEL - Also known as kpc-3 From Caenorhabditis elegans.
  12713..12748   +  CDS            rop (fragment): Rop protein, which maintains plasmids at low copy number; rop
  12850..12949   +  misc_feature   bom (fragment): basis of mobility region from pBR322
  13047..13151   +  promoter       AmpR promoter: bla
  13152..14012   +  CDS            AmpR: β-lactamase; bla; confers resistance to ampicillin, carbenicillin, and related antibiotics
  14183..14771   +  rep_origin     ori: high-copy-number ColE1/pMB1/pBR322/pUC origin of replication
  14954..15046   +  CDS            lacI (fragment): lac repressor; lacI; The lac repressor binds to the lac operator to inhibit transcription in E. coli. This inhibition can be relieved by adding lactose or isopropyl-β-D-thiogalactopyranoside (IPTG).
  15059..15080   +  protein_bind   CAP binding site: CAP binding activates transcription in the presence of cAMP. E. coli catabolite activator protein
  15095..15125   +  promoter       lac promoter: promoter for the E. coli lac operon
  15129..15151   +  protein_bind   lac operator (fragment): The lac repressor binds to the lac operator to inhibit transcription in E. coli. This inhibition can be relieved by adding lactose or isopropyl-β-D-thiogalactopyranoside (IPTG). lac repressor encoded by lacI
>Addgene plasmid #122545 | pBT3038 | addgene full sequence | sequence record 238133 | Addgene NGS Result
ATGACCATGATTACGCCAAGCTTCCTTCCAAGTTATTGACAAGTATTAACTGCACTTCTCATAAAAATTT
TTCAAATAGATCTATTTAGTCTGGAATAGGAATACTTTTGGCAATTTTCTTGAGAATCATAGAAGACGAA
TTTCTGAACTGCTCTTTGTGAAGCCACGCCCATATATTGGCATTTTTGTATCCAATTTTTTGTAGAGTAC
CTGAATCATTGTCACTACATCTGCTAAACAATATATGGAAGTTCTATGAGAGGTGAAAGGTAAATCATAT
AACAACTGTAATAACATAGAAATGATTGTAGTATATTTCCAATTAGGCTGAGTTGATCTTATTGAAGAGT
TTGAATCATAGCAATTTTTTCCTCTTTTAGTATTTTTCAAAACAAATTTTCACAATGTTAGATGTAGTAT
TTAGCATTAAGGCATCTGTAATCTCCCAGAAATGTTTTGGGAATAAAACCCTTTGACTCTTTGGTCCTTT
TTTGCTCCAAATAATATCTGATTTTAACCCGTTCTGATCTACTTTTTACCTTTCGATCGTCACATCCGCG
TACACGTTTCTCTTGCTCTCAATTGCTTATCTTTATGGCCTTTTCCCCCACTTTTTGTCGACTATCATGC
GGACGTGGCTTCCTTGCTCCCTCCCGGTTTTTTTGAAAACACTTGTGAATTTATTTTTTGTGGTCAAAAT
TACGAAACATTTGAATTCTCAATCTATTTATAGACCGGGTGTGGTATGTTATGCCATGTTTTTGTCATTG
CCAAATGAACATCGATATTTTAATTTTCTGAACTTACCGTACCCCCTGCGTTACTATTTTATTTTTAATT
TGTATAATTTCATTGCTATAATTTGTTGTCCTTGAAACATTGAAGATATCGAAGAAATAATGACAAAAAT
CAGATAGAACAATTTTTCCTACTCATCAACTCACATTTTTCTATTTTCTCTTGTGCGAAAAAAATAGTAT
ATTGGGAATATTTATAGTATTGCAACTTTTCTCTTAGTTCGCAGAGTTGCAATACTACTAGATCCCTAAT
AGAGGAAATATGGTGACCAGCTTTTTGCAATTGGAAAGTTGGGAAAAAAGTATATATATTAATAGACTTA
CATTCTTGTAGTTCGTAGAATTTTTCAGGAAATCTGACACGCAAGACTTTTTCAAAAAGTTTTTTTTTTT
AATTTGGCAATCTGCCAAAACGTTTACTGAACATTTTGAAAACATCTACCAGTACCTTTAACACAACGAA
AAATTGTTCTAAGCAATATTAACTGTGATAATTGATGTTAAGACCTGAAATTTAATCACAAATTTCACCT
GGAAATGACAGTAATCGGCTTCTAAATACTGTCGACACAAGTGCCATACCTAAGATTCCAATCCTATTAC
CATGTTTCCCAATTTCATTCTCTTTCGTATCTCTATTTCTCTTCTTTATTATCAATTACTTTTTATCAGT
TCTTCGTTTGCTTTAACATCAAGAGCACATAGCGCTCTCTCGTCTCTCTCTCATGCTCTTTTTGAACTTT
TACAAAAAACTATTTCCGGTTGTTTTGATTCTTGGAATTTGAAATAATTTTCAGTGATTAAATCTAGAGG
ATCCCCGGGATTGGCCAAAGGACCCAAAGGTATGTTTCGAATGATACTAACATAACATAGAACATTTTCA
GGAGGACCCTTGGCTAGCAAAAATGGCAGCACTCACAAATAACGATAAAATTTCCTACAAAGTGTTGGTA
ATTGGTGATCCAGGTGTCGGTAAAACATCTATTATTCGTCGATTTGTTCATAATGTGTTTTCGTCAAATT
ACAAAACGACAGTAAGTCAATTTTCCTAACGTCAGTTTATTCGAATTGAAACATTTTTATTGCGAAATCT
TGAGACAAGATTTTTTGCCTATACATACATGTTAATTTCACGAATGGTTTCCAACTGCTTTGTTGTTTTC
AATTAAAAAACTTCATCTGTGAATAGTTGGGATGGCTGATACTAATTCTGGTAATCAAAGTCAATGCAAA
CTAAGACACCAAGTTTTTCTTTTCAATAGTTGTGCTTAAAATTGACAATTCATGGTTTTGTTGTCATTGG
ATTAATAAAATCGTTTACGTACGAAGTTTCAATAAATTTTCTTTTACTTATCGGGATTGGTTTCTGCCAC
TGAATTCTTATTGATATAATTGAAAAGAATCGTCAGAAAATTAAATTCCACCTACTTCAGAAGATCTAAA
ACTGTTTATTAACGAAAGTTTTCTCAGAAGAACTTATCCCAGGATCATGTTTTAAGATTTTAAGATATTT
ATCTATTTTCAGATCGGTGTTGACTTTGCTCTCAAAATCCTGCCTGTCGACGAGAACACAGTTGTTCATC
TTCAAATCTGGGATATTTCAGGTGAGCGAAAATAAAATTTTTATTTATACTTTTACATAGAACAGAAAAT
GATTGTTTTCAAATATTTACACACAAACAATTTTTGGCTTTGTTGATTTTTGTTTCTAAATTTGGTGCAA
ATTTACTGGGATTAGGCGTACAAGTCATGTTACTTTAAAGGAGGATATATACGAATGGGGTTGAACACAT
TCCTAATAGATGTGTGTTTTTGACGCAGTTTCAGAAATTGAGCTGACAAGTTAAAGCACCATTTTCCTAT
TGGGTATTCTTTTTCAAAACAAGAATATGGGTTCAAACTTAATCGATTGAAAGTTGAGGGAGTGAGCACT
TGGGGCGGCGCGGCTGGAAAAAACAGACAAAGAAGAGGGAAACAGGTGTGAAGCGATGTGGAAAGGGCAA
TATTGAGGCAGCTAACAGTTTCTAGTGAAGTTGATTGGCTTAATGCAAAAATAGAGTTATTAGTTGTTGA
AGACATGTCCAATTTGTGTTTGTGACGCCGATGATTGTACCATTCTATTTGGATCATCTCCAACATTTGC
GGGGCTTTGACCAGGCTGCCCACTTCCACTTCCAGCTAGCGCATATCCATAAAATCTGAAATTAATTAGT
TTTATTTTAGTAGTTTGAGGTGATATTCGAATAGAAAGAGTGATAAACATCACAATTTTGTTAAGAATTT
TAAGTCAACATTTCATCAACGTCAACATTATCAAGAAAACGACTAAAAATAAAAATTTATACTCAAATTA
TTGCCCTAGATGTTGCAAATAAAGTTTGTAAGAGTGGAGGAGTGCAATCCTATTTGAGACGCAATCCTAT
ACAGGGAAAAGTACTAATAGGGAATACGAAAGTTTACGCTTACGTGTTTGCGCCAGGAGTACTTCTCTAC
AATCCTAACTGATTAAACAATGTTTTTTTCTCAAAATTTTAGGGAGTGCTCTTCAAATCAACAAAATATA
TATTTCCATTGTCCTCTTACCCAGACTCAATTTGATAAGGTTTTCCATAAAATCGTTTCGAAGTATGATA
ATAAAATGGATTTTCGTCAGCACTCCAGTAAACTGATTGCTCTTCCATTGGCTGAACGCCTCCTCCGGCC
TGCAATATATATCTTCAATGCGAGAATTCAGTAAAAAGTTACCGGGCTTTGTTGTGGGTGGAAGGGTCGT
GAAGGTGTCCTCATATGTGTTCCAACTCTCAAAGTTCCGCTTCCAAACTGCTCTTCTCCAAGCGGAGCGA
CAACGGTGCTATCTGGTGAGGTAGACCGATGATGGAGAATGTAAGAGGATCTGAACTTTGTTATTCTCTA
GATGTATTAAATTTTCTGGCCACACGTGTTCTATATGAATGCGGTTCGTATCCCTTCCTATTCTTGTTAT
ATAAATTATCAATATATTCAAACCTTAGCGAGCAAATGATTGCGCAAACAGTGCAGATGACACACGCGAG
AGCTGCACCGGCGGCGAGAATGATAGCAACCTGATAGATTGTTTGCTGTGTTTCAGTCGTCGGCAAAAGG
TCAGATGCTTGCAAGTACCGTTGCTGAAACAGGTTTTCATTGGTTTTAGACTTGAGATATTGACAACTCA
CCAAATAGTAAACATTGGTAATTGCCGAAGATACCGTGAACAAAGATATCGAAGCAATGATAATGTTTAA
GATTGAAGCAGATGCCAAGAGACTTGGGAACGGAATACAGAGGAATTGAACAATAAATACTGCACCAGCA
AGTGGCCCATTTCCAAGTCTGAAGAACGGCACTTCGATTGGAATTTCATTGTATCTCCATTTTCCAAGTT
CAAACACAATGTAGGTTCCAGTGATAACCACGGCATAAAACAGTGTTCCCAATGAGAATAATCCATGAAC
TCCATTTGAATGTCGGTATGTCAGATTTGGCTGCTTTCTGAGTTCAGTTCCATAAAGATAGGAGCCAGCA
AGTGATGTCAATGCTTCAAGAAGATAAATCTGTAAATAATCACTATTTTAACACTATTTTAATTTGTTCG
AAAACGCTATAAGATAAAAACTCACACCAGCTTGAATGGAATACAGTATGATCTGCGCCACAAATGTTCT
GTCGTTTCCGTTTCGGTATGCGGGGTAAGCAGCCATTTGATAGATAAGATTGGCAGAGGCACACATTTTT
TCGACTGAAATTCCAAGGCAGACGACGGAGAGGATGAATTTTGTTGTGATCATCACGCTGAATAATTTAA
TTGAGAAAATGTTTCTGTTTTAAGATAAGCAACAAGGATTAATTTTTGTGAATATACGTTTGTCATCTTA
GTTGCCACTTCGTACCTGTAATTATTGGAAGTCATCAATCCAGTTGTCATGAAAAGAACCGAGACCCAAA
GAAGGTCAGCTCCCAGGAATTCTCCTCTCCACCAAGTATCCAAAAGTCCAAGAATACACAAAGCTAGCAT
ACATGCACCCCAGAAAACATGAAGAACATTGAGGACTCTGAAATTTCCAACGGTTGTGTGGTAAATCTCC
ACAATATGAATCCTACCCTGTTTGAATTTTGATGCTCTTGTTCACTTCAGTATGCATTGAGTGGAAGTCA
AGATGTAGGTATGTTCCAACGATAACCGCTGACAGTGTGGAAAGGAAAAATGCAATTCCAAAGCATCCCA
AAAGAACTCCGTGAGCCACAACCAAAATGTATCTTGGAGCATCAGTTGAGGTGATTGATGGATCTAAAGT
CTATGTTTAGATGTATACGTTTTATGCTGTTGACATGGTGTCCAAAAATTTGTGGAAATTGAAAACATAC
ACATATCAAGTTTCGGTGTATATCTTTTACGTGTGCCTCTTACGTATCACTTACCTCCGACCTCGCGACC
CTGGTAGTAAAATTTCAAGTCATTTTTATAAAATGGCATGGCGTTGTTATCAACTGTCTTCAGACACCAT
GTGGCTGCGACGACAGCTACGGCGAGAGCAACCTATGCAAATATTAGGGGTCATTGAGAGTCAGGATACA
CAGATTATATCTTCAGCTCACCTTTAAGTTTAAATTCTGTTGATTCTTTCCTTTGGTTGCCCAGATGTCC
ATGGCACCGCTAACAATGCACAACATGGCGGAGATGTGATCAAGCCCAATTTTGATGTATTTGTCTTGCC
CAGCAACCTAAACAGTAGTTTGTAGGGTGTAACATGAATCATCTACAAAGCAAAAAAAAAACAAAACAGT
ACATTTTCGTGTTCATACTCAATGAATACACATAATCCGAGGATTCCAAAAGCAAGAATGAATTTAATCA
AACCAATTGAGGCCAATGTCTTTTTTGCGCTGCTCATTGCAAGTTCTTGTTCTCTCTGAATCATCGAAAT
CTAGTATGAAATAATTAATGTTAGGTGCTGGGTTAGTGAGTGTGATCTTACTGATTGTAATGGATATACT
GGAATAGTGACAACAATAATTTTACTGAGAAGAAAGATGGCGAAAAGTGAGAACAATGAAGCAACGGCTC
CGGACGCTGAAAATACATAAAGTTTTGCGTAAAAAACTACATGTGTGTTTACCAATCATAAGTGCTGAAA
TGACAATTCTTCCAGCGTAGTTACTGTTCTCAGATTGAAATTCTTCATTGAATCCGTCAGCTGACTGAAG
TTGATTCAAGTTTTCGCCGGCTTTTACAACCTGAATCACTTTAAATTATTTTATATGTTAGTACTTTTTC
ACTTACCCGATATGTGGTGAATCCGTAAAATACGGCAGTAGCAAATCCGATCACAAAAGATACTAAATAA
AGTGACTTGGTTACAATACTTCCATGATTCCTCCACAACGAGTAAAATCCAATGCATCCAGTAACTACAT
GGATGAAGTTCAGTAACCGAAAGTCAATATCTCGATAGTTATCTAAACCAACTTTTGAGAATTGACTTCC
CGCCAATCCTACTGCTAATAAACCAGCAGCAATTAGAAACCCATTGCAAATCTAAAATTTCAGAAAATTC
TGTGAGTAGTTATGTGTTATTTACCTGTATTTGACACAAATATGCCGAGCGGGCGCTCATATTACAGGAT
CTTACTTGCTTTTGGCAACTGATAAAACAAGATGTTCACCCGGGTTCCCACGCTGAAAATTATATGAATA
TAATTGAAATAACACTGTTCAAGTTGAAACTATATACACGAATAATTAATGCAAACGGGGTCAGTTTCGC
AAAGAGAAAAATGGTGAGAGAGCCGCCAAGGTGTGGGACGAGAGAAGGTGGAAGGGTGAGAGCTCGTCGA
GCAAACACAGTAGGTGAGATAGATCAACAAAAATATGCAACACAACAGCAGAACAACAGCACCGTCTTCT
CTCACTTCCATTTTCGGAAACAAGAATTAACAAACCTTTTGTATGCGAGAAAAGCACTAGGTTGCAAAAA
AATAAAGACAATTTTTTCAAACATTCAAATGGTACAGAGTAATAGATAAATACAGTAAGTTAGGGAAAAT
CAGTTTGTGAACTTAAAAAAAATGCTAACAATAAAATATAGTAACTCAAAACGATATATTTTCGAGTTTC
AAGCTTGAATTGATTAACGTAGATTATATAAATTTCAGGTACTTCGGTAGTATACCTGCCCAAAAATATT
TTCAATACGCTTACCATTCATTTGTTCTGAAAATGATAATTTATTCAAAACGTGAAATTGAGATGCGTTG
TTAGGCTTAAAAAAACACTAATCCTAATAGTAAACCTTTGAGTTTTTTAATGTGAAAAACTGTTACATTC
TTGAAGTAGGTATTCTACACGAGTACTTTCACAAACAAACAGTTCCATTTATGATGGAACATTAACTACA
AATTTTCAGTTTTTTTTACTCTGATTTTTTCAGTTTCTAATAGCAAGTACTGAATTTTTGAGAGAAATAT
AAGATTTAGTTCAGCTAAAACATGTCAGAAATAATAATATGAAACAAATAATATTTATGATCGAATTTAG
AACAAAGTTAAATAATTGTTGACTGAAATATTCGTAAAAAAATAATTTGTAGACAATTACAATACTTCAC
GGCAATGTCAATTGCTAAGGCAAATGAGGAATCTAATGAATAAGGGTTTAAAGCTTTATGGGTGGGCTTT
TTTTTTCCAGACTTGAAACTCCGAAATTCAGGGCTCTCAAGTTCATGCGTTAACATTATCAATGTCAAAA
TGTTTTAAGAGTGTAAAAGAAGAACACGACATGTACCGAAAAAACCAGTAGACCCCATTGCAATGGGGCG
GTAACCACTTCAAACTTAGAAATTATAGAACAAGAGAGGTAAAGAAAGAGAGAGAGGGAGAGACGGTAAG
ACTCAAATCAAGGCGGCTGTCTTTTAACCTAAATGCAAATAATCAAGCTTGAAGGGGGAGCTCATGGAAA
AAAATGAGGGAGGAAGATTTTGATAAGCGACCTCTCTGTCTTTTCTTCCCGCGTCGTTCCGCGCCTGTTT
GTATGCGACGATGTGCACACATTGTTTACCAGTGGCGGCTGTGTAAGTTGCCACGCGGGTAGGTATGTGC
AGCAAAATTTGGGAGGTGGGATCTACCGAGCGGTGAGCAAAAAGTCGAAAAGACGCCGCCACCAGCGCTA
TCACAGGAAAAATTGGAAAAAATGTTTCTGGTTTTCACCGGGTGGGCTTTTAGCCCTAATGCTATTGTTA
AGCAGAAACACTGCGCGAACGGCATCATTAGATTGCAGGAATGAATGAAACTATGCCCTATTTCTTGCAA
ATATTTAGTTTCGACAAAAATGTAGTTGGGATGAAAAAAAAAGAATGAAAAATCCAATGAAAATCGAATC
GTTGCTCATGTATGAGGTGCGGAAAACAAATCGAATTCGCAACGGGAGGTTTCCATTGTATTTTGTGGAC
ACCTTTAGTGTGGAGTTTGTTTTTGACCCTCCTTCCACCCCCAAATTCGGTTAGCGTTGCACAGGATTGT
GAAATGTTAAACCGGATGGGCTTCAGAGCGATGTGATTTGTGGCAATACAATTTTGAAAACTTTAAACTT
AACTTCCAAACTGATTATTGATGTGCTACAAGTTTTTAATTGTAATTTTTAGTTAAAAAAATGGTCCAGG
TTTCATTTTCATTTTTGTCGATTTTTGAAAATCTGGCAGTTTTGTAGTTATTTTGCAACATATTTCAAAT
TAGCCTGTAGTTCTGTACAGTTGTAATTAACAAATTTATGCTGAATAATTAACTAAATATTACCTACCAG
CCGTGGACCGCACCTACGGCGCAGCCCCCGACTTTTTTGAGAAAACACATTAGATATACGGTGTCTATCG
CGGACCTCGATCGATGTCTGCTGCGCATTTAGCATAAGGTTTCCCAAAATTTCGTTGCTCTGATCAGAGA
TCAAACTACATAGGGACAGAAGGACACGCGCTTTATATATAGTAAATGATAATATGGAGAAGTGGAAACA
ATCAGTTGCAATCTTAAGATGGTAAAACATAAGTAACAATGGAACAAAGAAAAACAAGAATTTTTTTTGC
TCTTATTGTATCATGATTACTCTAGAGATAAATTGCAATTATCAAACAGTTACGATTATTCGAAAAAGAA
GCTCATAACTTCAAAATTTTAAAAATAATCTTTGCGCTTTTCAAACCTACGGAATCTGGTTCAACACAGG
TATTCTTTTTGAAAAAAGTGCAAAACTGTTGAGAAATAAGGAATCGGGAAAGGATTGAACTGTGCATTAC
ACACGTTCCGGTAACTGCTCGTTGTGCGTGCAGTCTCTGCCAGACTACGGAAAAGATCTTGTCTTGGGTA
TTTGTGTGCACATTTTGCTCCCCTTTCCCCTTCAACCTCGATTTCCACGTAGTTTTTTGTCTCTTTGCCC
TCTCTTTTTGATGCTCATGTATTATACTAAAGTAAGTACGTCGGCGCAAGGATGAGAGGTTGCCGACGTT
GCGGAATCCGGTCCGCGGCTGGAAGGTGGCAAGCGCACGCTCCTGAATACTTGTGCGTCTGTCTCTGTGT
GTTTGTGCCAACGTTTTGTATACCAGCAAGAAATTGGAAGGAAACGGGTGGGGGGAGGAGGAGCGGAAAA
AACTCTCCGCGCATAGCTTGTGCGTTTCTTTCTCACCTCAAAATCGTTCACAAGTTTTACCTACACATTG
ATCACAGTGTGCTAAATAAAAGAAGCAAATACAAATTTCAAAGGCAACAACTTTGAGATTGATGTTTCAC
GGGGAATACTGAACAATTTTTTCTAGAGTCCTCTATAAATAAACATTATTTCATTTACAGGCCAAGACCG
ATATGGGGTCATGACCAGAGTCTATTACAAAGATGCACATGCAGCTATTATAGTTTTGGATTCAACAAGG
GAACGCACTATCGAAGGTGCTTTACGCTGGAAGACTGATTTGGATCAAAAAGTGACACTGGCCGATGGAT
CGCCAGTTCCAGCAATTTTACTTGCAAACAAGGTAGTAGAGGGTAAAAAAAAAAGAATATGAGTTGTCTG
TTTACAGTGTGATATCGACAATAAACTTGGTGACGACAAACTGTATGACTTAGAAACAAACAACGGATTT
GTGGGATCGTTCCGCACTTCGGCAAAGGAAAGTGTTGGCATTGAGGAGGCGTTCAAATTTTTGGCAAATA
CGGTGTGTAAAATATTTTTGCAATTAGTGAATTGAACTTAATTCGAAAATTTGATACGATTATTTTAAAA
TTAAAACGAACATGCGGAGCAGAATTTCCCAAAAAACTTCACTCCTAACTTTTCTCATAATTTCCGGTCA
AAGTTTTGGCAAAGTGCCGAAATTTTGAAAAATACGAGCATTTAAGGAAATTTAAAGAAATGTCACATGT
CTCGACCCCTACAATCCTCTAATACAAATAATTTAAACAAAATTAAAACATAAAAAATGTCGAAAAAAAA
TTTTTTTTTGGTCGACTTCCAAAATTATGAGTGGCAAAAACTGAGTAATTGCCACTTTTTGACAGTAAAT
AAAAAATTTTCAAAAAATTTTTGGAAAGTTTTATCATGATATTTCGTCATTTTAGGACCAAAGGAGTGGT
TTTTAACAATTTCCCCATTGGCGCTACTCCACCTTTAATACGTTGTCAACTCCATTTTGTAGTTATGTTC
TGAAACATTTCAAAAGCTAGAAAAATCACTGATGCAAAGAGAGTGAACATGTGTGCAAATTCAGATCACA
AATATAAAATATTCTGCAATTGTTTTCTTAAACTTTGATGGCCAATTTGTAGGTAATTTTCAATGTGCAT
TGCTGAGTTGGGATCAATAATTTATCTGTCCTCAACGATGTAATCACTATTCTTAATGTATCTCCGAAGT
ATAAATACAAAGCGATGAAATCCCTCTCATTTTGGTCCAGTATTTTTATAAACTCTGTCCAGTATCAACT
TCAATTAACTCAATTTGTGCTTTAAACCAATAATTGAATTTTTAAAAAACTCGTATTTTCCCTTGAAGAC
CTTTTTTTAGTCATTTAAATTACTAATGTTTTCAGGTGATCTCCACTGAACAAGGTGGTCAATATGATGT
CCCTTTCATGAATCGTGAAGGCAACGTGAATCTTGATGACAATACCACTCATTCTAGATACGACTCGAAA
TGTTGCCTCGAGAGGCCTGGTACCATGGGCGGAAAAATGGTCTCCAAGGGAGAGGAGAACAACATGGCCA
TCATCAAGGAGTTCATGCGTTTCAAGGTCCGTATGGAGGGATCCGTCAACGGACACGAGTTCGAGATCGA
GGGAGAGGGAGAGGGACGTCCATACGAGGGATTCCAAACCGCCAAGCTCAAGGTCACCAAGGTAAGTTTA
AACATATATATACTAACTAACCCTGATTATTTAAATTTTCAGGGAGGACCACTCCCATTCGCCTGGGACA
TCCTCTCCCCACACTTCACCTACGGATCCAAGGCCTACGTCAAGCACCCAGCCGACATCCCAGACTACTT
CAAGCTCTCCTTCCCAGAGGGATTCAAGTGGGAGCGTGTCATGAACTACGAGGACGGAGGAGTCGTCACC
GTCACCCAAGACTCCTCCCTCCAAGACGGAGAGTTCATCTACAAGGTAAGTTTAAACAGTTCGGTACTAA
CTAACCATACATATTTAAATTTTCAGGTCAAGCTCCGTGGAACCAACTTCCCATCCGACGGACCAGTCAT
GCAAAAGAAGACCATGGGATGGGAGGCCTCCTCCGAGCGTATGTACCCAGAGGACGGAGCCCTCAAGGGA
AAGATCAAGATGCGTCTCAAGCTCAAGGTAAGTTTAAACATGATTTTACTAACTAACTAATCTGATTTAA
ATTTTCAGGACGGAGGACACTACACCTCCGAGGTCAAGACCACCTACAAGGCCAAGAAGCCAGTCCAACT
CCCAGGAGCCTACATCGTCGACATCAAGCTCGACATCACCTCCCACAACGAGGACTACACCATCGTCGAG
CAATACGAGCGTGCCGAGGGACGTCACTCCACCGGAGGAATGGACGAACTCTACAAGCTTAACGGTCCTA
GGAGATCTGAATTCGGCGCCTAAGAGCTCCGCATCGGCCGCTGTCATCAGATCGCCATCTCGCGCCCGTG
CCTCTGACTTCTAAGTCCAATTACTCTTCAACATCCCTACATGCTCTTTCTCCCTGTGCTCCCACCCCCT
ATTTTTGTTATTATCAAAAAACTTCTCTTAATTTCTTTGTTTTTTAGCTTCTTTTAAGTCACCTCTAACA
ATGAAATTGTGTAGATTCAAAAATAGAATTAATTCGTAATAAAAAGTCGAAAAAAATTGTGCTCCCTCCC
CCCATTAATAATAATTCTATCCCAAAATCTACACAATGTTCTGTGTACACTTCTTATGTTTTTTACTTCT
GATAAATTTTTTTGAAACATCATAGAAAAAACCGCACACAAAATACCTTATCATATGTTACGTTTCAGTT
TATGACCGCAATTTTTATTTCTTCGCACGTCTGGGCCTCTCATGACGTCAAATCATGCTCATCGTGAAAA
AGTTTTGGAGTATTTTTGGAATTTTTCAATCAAGTGAAAGTTTATGAAATTAATTTTCCTGCTTTTGCTT
TTTGGGGTTTCCCCTATTGTTTGTCAAGATTTCGAGGACGGCGTTTTTCTTGCTAAAATCACAAGTATTG
ATGAGCACGATGCAAGAAAGATCGGAAGAAGGTTTGGGTTTGAGGCTCAGTGGAAGGTGAGTAGAAGTTG
ATAATTTGAAAGTGGAGTAGTGTCTATGGGGTTTTTGCCTTAAATGACAGAATACATTCCCAATATACCA
AACATAACTGTTTCTACTAGTCGGCCGTACGGGCCCTTTCGTCTCGCGCGTTTCGGTGATGACGGTGAAA
ACCTCTGACACATGCAGCTCCCGGAGACGGTCACAGCTTGTCTGTAAGCGGATGCCGGGAGCAGACAAGC
CCGTCAGGGCGCGTCAGCGGGTGTTGGCGGGTGTCGGGGCTGGCTTAACTATGCGGCATCAGAGCAGATT
GTACTGAGAGTGCACCATATGCGGTGTGAAATACCGCACAGATGCGTAAGGAGAAAATACCGCATCAGGC
GGCCTTAAGGGCCTCGTGATACGCCTATTTTTATAGGTTAATGTCATGATAATAATGGTTTCTTAGACGT
CAGGTGGCACTTTTCGGGGAAATGTGCGCGGAACCCCTATTTGTTTATTTTTCTAAATACATTCAAATAT
GTATCCGCTCATGAGACAATAACCCTGATAAATGCTTCAATAATATTGAAAAAGGAAGAGTATGAGTATT
CAACATTTCCGTGTCGCCCTTATTCCCTTTTTTGCGGCATTTTGCCTTCCTGTTTTTGCTCACCCAGAAA
CGCTGGTGAAAGTAAAAGATGCTGAAGATCAGTTGGGTGCACGAGTGGGTTACATCGAACTGGATCTCAA
CAGCGGTAAGATCCTTGAGAGTTTTCGCCCCGAAGAACGTTTTCCAATGATGAGCACTTTTAAAGTTCTG
CTATGTGGCGCGGTATTATCCCGTATTGACGCCGGGCAAGAGCAACTCGGTCGCCGCATACACTATTCTC
AGAATGACTTGGTTGAGTACTCACCAGTCACAGAAAAGCATCTTACGGATGGCATGACAGTAAGAGAATT
ATGCAGTGCTGCCATAACCATGAGTGATAACACTGCGGCCAACTTACTTCTGACAACGATCGGAGGACCG
AAGGAGCTAACCGCTTTTTTGCACAACATGGGGGATCATGTAACTCGCCTTGATCGTTGGGAACCGGAGC
TGAATGAAGCCATACCAAACGACGAGCGTGACACCACGATGCCTGTAGCAATGGCAACAACGTTGCGCAA
ACTATTAACTGGCGAACTACTTACTCTAGCTTCCCGGCAACAATTAATAGACTGGATGGAGGCGGATAAA
GTTGCAGGACCACTTCTGCGCTCGGCCCTTCCGGCTGGCTGGTTTATTGCTGATAAATCTGGAGCCGGTG
AGCGTGGGTCTCGCGGTATCATTGCAGCACTGGGGCCAGATGGTAAGCCCTCCCGTATCGTAGTTATCTA
CACGACGGGGAGTCAGGCAACTATGGATGAACGAAATAGACAGATCGCTGAGATAGGTGCCTCACTGATT
AAGCATTGGTAACTGTCAGACCAAGTTTACTCATATATACTTTAGATTGATTTAAAACTTCATTTTTAAT
TTAAAAGGATCTAGGTGAAGATCCTTTTTGATAATCTCATGACCAAAATCCCTTAACGTGAGTTTTCGTT
CCACTGAGCGTCAGACCCCGTAGAAAAGATCAAAGGATCTTCTTGAGATCCTTTTTTTCTGCGCGTAATC
TGCTGCTTGCAAACAAAAAAACCACCGCTACCAGCGGTGGTTTGTTTGCCGGATCAAGAGCTACCAACTC
TTTTTCCGAAGGTAACTGGCTTCAGCAGAGCGCAGATACCAAATACTGTTCTTCTAGTGTAGCCGTAGTT
AGGCCACCACTTCAAGAACTCTGTAGCACCGCCTACATACCTCGCTCTGCTAATCCTGTTACCAGTGGCT
GCTGCCAGTGGCGATAAGTCGTGTCTTACCGGGTTGGACTCAAGACGATAGTTACCGGATAAGGCGCAGC
GGTCGGGCTGAACGGGGGGTTCGTGCACACAGCCCAGCTTGGAGCGAACGACCTACACCGAACTGAGATA
CCTACAGCGTGAGCTATGAGAAAGCGCCACGCTTCCCGAAGGGAGAAAGGCGGACAGGTATCCGGTAAGC
GGCAGGGTCGGAACAGGAGAGCGCACGAGGGAGCTTCCAGGGGGAAACGCCTGGTATCTTTATAGTCCTG
TCGGGTTTCGCCACCTCTGACTTGAGCGTCGATTTTTGTGATGCTCGTCAGGGGGGCGGAGCCTATGGAA
AAACGCCAGCAACGCGGCCTTTTTACGGTTCCTGGCCTTTTGCTGGCCTTTTGCTCACATGTTCTTTCCT
GCGTTATCCCCTGATTCTGTGGATAACCGTATTACCGCCTTTGAGTGAGCTGATACCGCTCGCCGCAGCC
GAACGACCGAGCGCAGCGAGTCAGTGAGCGAGGAAGCGGAAGAGCGCCCAATACGCAAACCGCCTCTCCC
CGCGCGTTGGCCGATTCATTAATGCAGCTGGCACGACAGGTTTCCCGACTGGAAAGCGGGCAGTGAGCGC
AACGCAATTAATGTGAGTTAGCTCACTCATTAGGCACCCCAGGCTTTACACTTTATGCTTCCGGCTCGTA
TGTTGTGTGGAATTGTGAGCGGATAACAATTTCACACAGGAAACAGCT
